>Addgene plasmid #84082 | Gma-pCAMBIA-1301-STTM408 | depositor partial sequence | sequence record 160638 | Backbone sequence
GATCTGAGGGTAAATTTCTAGTTTTTCTCCTTCATTTTCTTGGTTAGGACCCTTTTCTCTTTTTATTTTT
TTGAGCTTTGATCTTTCTTTAAACTGATCTATTTTTTAATTGATTGGTTATGGTGTAAATATTACATAGC
TTTAACTGATAATCTGATTACTTTATTTCGTGTGTCTATGATGATGATGATAGTTACAGAACCGACGACT
CGTCCGTCCTGTAGAAACCCCAACCCGTGAAATCAAAAAACTCGACGGCCTGTGGGCATTCAGTCTGGAT
CGCGAAAACTGTGGAATTGATCAGCGTTGGTGGGAAAGCGCGTTACAAGAAAGCCGGGCAATTGCTGTGC
CAGGCAGTTTTAACGATCAGTTCGCCGATGCAGATATTCGTAATTATGCGGGCAACGTCTGGTATCAGCG
CGAAGTCTTTATACCGAAAGGTTGGGCAGGCCAGCGTATCGTGCTGCGTTTCGATGCGGTCACTCATTAC
GGCAAAGTGTGGGTCAATAATCAGGAAGTGATGGAGCATCAGGGCGGCTATACGCCATTTGAAGCCGATG
TCACGCCGTATGTTATTGCCGGGAAAAGTGTACGTATCACCGTTTGTGTGAACAACGAACTGAACTGGCA
GACTATCCCGCCGGGAATGGTGATTACCGACGAAAACGGCAAGAAAAAGCAGTCTTACTTCCATGATTTC
TTTAACTATGCCGGAATCCATCGCAGCGTAATGCTCTACACCACGCCGAACACCTGGGTGGACGATATCA
CCGTGGTGACGCATGTCGCGCAAGACTGTAACCACGCGTCTGTTGACTGGCAGGTGGTGGCCAATGGTGA
TGTCAGCGTTGAACTGCGTGATGCGGATCAACAGGTGGTTGCAACTGGACAAGGCACTAGCGGGACTTTG
CAAGTGGTGAATCCGCACCTCTGGCAACCGGGTGAAGGTTATCTCTATGAACTCGAAGTCACAGCCAAAA
GCCAGACAGAGTCTGATATCTACCCGCTTCGCGTCGGCATCCGGTCAGTGGCAGTGAAGGGCCAACAGTT
CCTGATTAACCACAAACCGTTCTACTTTACTGGCTTTGGTCGTCATGAAGATGCGGACTTACGTGGCAAA
GGATTCGATAACGTGCTGATGGTGCACGACCACGCATTAATGGACTGGATTGGGGCCAACTCCTACCGTA
CCTCGCATTACCCTTACGCTGAAGAGATGCTCGACTGGGCAGATGAACATGGCATCGTGGTGATTGATGA
AACTGCTGCTGTCGGCTTTCAGCTGTCTTTAGGCATTGGTTTCGAAGCGGGCAACAAGCCGAAAGAACTG
TACAGCGAAGAGGCAGTCAACGGGGAAACTCAGCAAGCGCACTTACAGGCGATTAAAGAGCTGATAGCGC
GTGACAAAAACCACCCAAGCGTGGTGATGTGGAGTATTGCCAACGAACCGGATACCCGTCCGCAAGGTGC
ACGGGAATATTTCGCGCCACTGGCGGAAGCAACGCGTAAACTCGACCCGACGCGTCCGATCACCTGCGTC
AATGTAATGTTCTGCGACGCTCACACCGATACCATCAGCGATCTCTTTGATGTGCTGTGCCTGAACCGTT
ATTACGGATGGTATGTCCAAAGCGGCGATTTGGAAACGGCAGAGAAGGTACTGGAAAAAGAACTTCTGGC
CTGGCAGGAGAAACTGCATCAGCCGATTATCATCACCGAATACGGCGTGGATACGTTAGCCGGGCTGCAC
TCAATGTACACCGACATGTGGAGTGAAGAGTATCAGTGTGCATGGCTGGATATGTATCACCGCGTCTTTG
ATCGCGTCAGCGCCGTCGTCGGTGAACAGGTATGGAATTTCGCCGATTTTGCGACCTCGCAAGGCATATT
GCGCGTTGGCGGTAACAAGAAAGGGATCTTCACTCGCGACCGCAAACCGAAGTCGGCGGCTTTTCTGCTG
CAAAAACGCTGGACTGGCATGAACTTCGGTGAAAAACCGCAGCAGGGAGGCAAACAAGCTAGCCACCACC
ACCACCACCACGTGTGAATTACAGGTGACCAGCTCGAATTTCCCCGATCGTTCAAACATTTGGCAATAAA
GTTTCTTAAGATTGAATCCTGTTGCCGGTCTTGCGATGATTATCATATAATTTCTGTTGAATTACGTTAA
GCATGTAATAATTAACATGTAATGCATGACGTTATTTATGAGATGGGTTTTTATGATTAGAGTCCCGCAA
TTATACATTTAATACGCGATAGAAAACAAAATATAGCGCGCAAACTAGGATAAATTATCGCGCGCGGTGT
CATCTATGTTACTAGATCGGGAATTAAACTATCAGTGTTTGACAGGATATATTGGCGGGTAAACCTAAGA
GAAAAGAGCGTTTATTAGAATAACGGATATTTAAAAGGGCGTGAAAAGGTTTATCCGTTCGTCCATTTGT
ATGTGCATGCCAACCACAGGGTTCCCCTCGGGATCAAAGTACTTTGATCCAACCCCTCCGCTGCTATAGT
GCAGTCGGCTTCTGACGTTCAGTGCAGCCGTCTTCTGAAAACGACATGTCGCACAAGTCCTAAGTTACGC
GACAGGCTGCCGCCCTGCCCTTTTCCTGGCGTTTTCTTGTCGCGTGTTTTAGTCGCATAAAGTAGAATAC
TTGCGACTAGAACCGGAGACATTACGCCATGAACAAGAGCGCCGCCGCTGGCCTGCTGGGCTATGCCCGC
GTCAGCACCGACGACCAGGACTTGACCAACCAACGGGCCGAACTGCACGCGGCCGGCTGCACCAAGCTGT
TTTCCGAGAAGATCACCGGCACCAGGCGCGACCGCCCGGAGCTGGCCAGGATGCTTGACCACCTACGCCC
TGGCGACGTTGTGACAGTGACCAGGCTAGACCGCCTGGCCCGCAGCACCCGCGACCTACTGGACATTGCC
GAGCGCATCCAGGAGGCCGGCGCGGGCCTGCGTAGCCTGGCAGAGCCGTGGGCCGACACCACCACGCCGG
CCGGCCGCATGGTGTTGACCGTGTTCGCCGGCATTGCCGAGTTCGAGCGTTCCCTAATCATCGACCGCAC
CCGGAGCGGGCGCGAGGCCGCCAAGGCCCGAGGCGTGAAGTTTGGCCCCCGCCCTACCCTCACCCCGGCA
CAGATCGCGCACGCCCGCGAGCTGATCGACCAGGAAGGCCGCACCGTGAAAGAGGCGGCTGCACTGCTTG
GCGTGCATCGCTCGACCCTGTACCGCGCACTTGAGCGCAGCGAGGAAGTGACGCCCACCGAGGCCAGGCG
GCGCGGTGCCTTCCGTGAGGACGCATTGACCGAGGCCGACGCCCTGGCGGCCGCCGAGAATGAACGCCAA
GAGGAACAAGCATGAAACCGCACCAGGACGGCCAGGACGAACCGTTTTTCATTACCGAAGAGATCGAGGC
GGAGATGATCGCGGCCGGGTACGTGTTCGAGCCGCCCGCGCACGTCTCAACCGTGCGGCTGCATGAAATC
CTGGCCGGTTTGTCTGATGCCAAGCTGGCGGCCTGGCCGGCCAGCTTGGCCGCTGAAGAAACCGAGCGCC
GCCGTCTAAAAAGGTGATGTGTATTTGAGTAAAACAGCTTGCGTCATGCGGTCGCTGCGTATATGATGCG
ATGAGTAAATAAACAAATACGCAAGGGGAACGCATGAAGGTTATCGCTGTACTTAACCAGAAAGGCGGGT
CAGGCAAGACGACCATCGCAACCCATCTAGCCCGCGCCCTGCAACTCGCCGGGGCCGATGTTCTGTTAGT
CGATTCCGATCCCCAGGGCAGTGCCCGCGATTGGGCGGCCGTGCGGGAAGATCAACCGCTAACCGTTGTC
GGCATCGACCGCCCGACGATTGACCGCGACGTGAAGGCCATCGGCCGGCGCGACTTCGTAGTGATCGACG
GAGCGCCCCAGGCGGCGGACTTGGCTGTGTCCGCGATCAAGGCAGCCGACTTCGTGCTGATTCCGGTGCA
GCCAAGCCCTTACGACATATGGGCCACCGCCGACCTGGTGGAGCTGGTTAAGCAGCGCATTGAGGTCACG
GATGGAAGGCTACAAGCGGCCTTTGTCGTGTCGCGGGCGATCAAAGGCACGCGCATCGGCGGTGAGGTTG
CCGAGGCGCTGGCCGGGTACGAGCTGCCCATTCTTGAGTCCCGTATCACGCAGCGCGTGAGCTACCCAGG
CACTGCCGCCGCCGGCACAACCGTTCTTGAATCAGAACCCGAGGGCGACGCTGCCCGCGAGGTCCAGGCG
CTGGCCGCTGAAATTAAATCAAAACTCATTTGAGTTAATGAGGTAAAGAGAAAATGAGCAAAAGCACAAA
CACGCTAAGTGCCGGCCGTCCGAGCGCACGCAGCAGCAAGGCTGCAACGTTGGCCAGCCTGGCAGACACG
CCAGCCATGAAGCGGGTCAACTTTCAGTTGCCGGCGGAGGATCACACCAAGCTGAAGATGTACGCGGTAC
GCCAAGGCAAGACCATTACCGAGCTGCTATCTGAATACATCGCGCAGCTACCAGAGTAAATGAGCAAATG
AATAAATGAGTAGATGAATTTTAGCGGCTAAAGGAGGCGGCATGGAAAATCAAGAACAACCAGGCACCGA
CGCCGTGGAATGCCCCATGTGTGGAGGAACGGGCGGTTGGCCAGGCGTAAGCGGCTGGGTTGTCTGCCGG
CCCTGCAATGGCACTGGAACCCCCAAGCCCGAGGAATCGGCGTGAGCGGTCGCAAACCATCCGGCCCGGT
ACAAATCGGCGCGGCGCTGGGTGATGACCTGGTGGAGAAGTTGAAGGCCGCGCAGGCCGCCCAGCGGCAA
CGCATCGAGGCAGAAGCACGCCCCGGTGAATCGTGGCAAGCGGCCGCTGATCGAATCCGCAAAGAATCCC
GGCAACCGCCGGCAGCCGGTGCGCCGTCGATTAGGAAGCCGCCCAAGGGCGACGAGCAACCAGATTTTTT
CGTTCCGATGCTCTATGACGTGGGCACCCGCGATAGTCGCAGCATCATGGACGTGGCCGTTTTCCGTCTG
TCGAAGCGTGACCGACGAGCTGGCGAGGTGATCCGCTACGAGCTTCCAGACGGGCACGTAGAGGTTTCCG
CAGGGCCGGCCGGCATGGCCAGTGTGTGGGATTACGACCTGGTACTGATGGCGGTTTCCCATCTAACCGA
ATCCATGAACCGATACCGGGAAGGGAAGGGAGACAAGCCCGGCCGCGTGTTCCGTCCACACGTTGCGGAC
GTACTCAAGTTCTGCCGGCGAGCCGATGGCGGAAAGCAGAAAGACGACCTGGTAGAAACCTGCATTCGGT
TAAACACCACGCACGTTGCCATGCAGCGTACGAAGAAGGCCAAGAACGGCCGCCTGGTGACGGTATCCGA
GGGTGAAGCCTTGATTAGCCGCTACAAGATCGTAAAGAGCGAAACCGGGCGGCCGGAGTACATCGAGATC
GAGCTAGCTGATTGGATGTACCGCGAGATCACAGAAGGCAAGAACCCGGACGTGCTGACGGTTCACCCCG
ATTACTTTTTGATCGATCCCGGCATCGGCCGTTTTCTCTACCGCCTGGCACGCCGCGCCGCAGGCAAGGC
AGAAGCCAGATGGTTGTTCAAGACGATCTACGAACGCAGTGGCAGCGCCGGAGAGTTCAAGAAGTTCTGT
TTCACCGTGCGCAAGCTGATCGGGTCAAATGACCTGCCGGAGTACGATTTGAAGGAGGAGGCGGGGCAGG
CTGGCCCGATCCTAGTCATGCGCTACCGCAACCTGATCGAGGGCGAAGCATCCGCCGGTTCCTAATGTAC
GGAGCAGATGCTAGGGCAAATTGCCCTAGCAGGGGAAAAAGGTCGAAAAGGTCTCTTTCCTGTGGATAGC
ACGTACATTGGGAACCCAAAGCCGTACATTGGGAACCGGAACCCGTACATTGGGAACCCAAAGCCGTACA
TTGGGAACCGGTCACACATGTAAGTGACTGATATAAAAGAGAAAAAAGGCGATTTTTCCGCCTAAAACTC
TTTAAAACTTATTAAAACTCTTAAAACCCGCCTGGCCTGTGCATAACTGTCTGGCCAGCGCACAGCCGAA
GAGCTGCAAAAAGCGCCTACCCTTCGGTCGCTGCGCTCCCTACGCCCCGCCGCTTCGCGTCGGCCTATCG
CGGCCGCTGGCCGCTCAAAAATGGCTGGCCTACGGCCAGGCAATCTACCAGGGCGCGGACAAGCCGCGCC
GTCGCCACTCGACCGCCGGCGCCCACATCAAGGCACCCTGCCTCGCGCGTTTCGGTGATGACGGTGAAAA
CCTCTGACACATGCAGCTCCCGGAGACGGTCACAGCTTGTCTGTAAGCGGATGCCGGGAGCAGACAAGCC
CGTCAGGGCGCGTCAGCGGGTGTTGGCGGGTGTCGGGGCGCAGCCATGACCCAGTCACGTAGCGATAGCG
GAGTGTATACTGGCTTAACTATGCGGCATCAGAGCAGATTGTACTGAGAGTGCACCATATGCGGTGTGAA
ATACCGCACAGATGCGTAAGGAGAAAATACCGCATCAGGCGCTCTTCCGCTTCCTCGCTCACTGACTCGC
TGCGCTCGGTCGTTCGGCTGCGGCGAGCGGTATCAGCTCACTCAAAGGCGGTAATACGGTTATCCACAGA
ATCAGGGGATAACGCAGGAAAGAACATGTGAGCAAAAGGCCAGCAAAAGGCCAGGAACCGTAAAAAGGCC
GCGTTGCTGGCGTTTTTCCATAGGCTCCGCCCCCCTGACGAGCATCACAAAAATCGACGCTCAAGTCAGA
GGTGGCGAAACCCGACAGGACTATAAAGATACCAGGCGTTTCCCCCTGGAAGCTCCCTCGTGCGCTCTCC
TGTTCCGACCCTGCCGCTTACCGGATACCTGTCCGCCTTTCTCCCTTCGGGAAGCGTGGCGCTTTCTCAT
AGCTCACGCTGTAGGTATCTCAGTTCGGTGTAGGTCGTTCGCTCCAAGCTGGGCTGTGTGCACGAACCCC
CCGTTCAGCCCGACCGCTGCGCCTTATCCGGTAACTATCGTCTTGAGTCCAACCCGGTAAGACACGACTT
ATCGCCACTGGCAGCAGCCACTGGTAACAGGATTAGCAGAGCGAGGTATGTAGGCGGTGCTACAGAGTTC
TTGAAGTGGTGGCCTAACTACGGCTACACTAGAAGGACAGTATTTGGTATCTGCGCTCTGCTGAAGCCAG
TTACCTTCGGAAAAAGAGTTGGTAGCTCTTGATCCGGCAAACAAACCACCGCTGGTAGCGGTGGTTTTTT
TGTTTGCAAGCAGCAGATTACGCGCAGAAAAAAAGGATCTCAAGAAGATCCTTTGATCTTTTCTACGGGG
TCTGACGCTCAGTGGAACGAAAACTCACGTTAAGGGATTTTGGTCATGCATTCTAGGTACTAAAACAATT
CATCCAGTAAAATATAATATTTTATTTTCTCCCAATCAGGCTTGATCCCCAGTAAGTCAAAAAATAGCTC
GACATACTGTTCTTCCCCGATATCCTCCCTGATCGACCGGACGCAGAAGGCAATGTCATACCACTTGTCC
GCCCTGCCGCTTCTCCCAAGATCAATAAAGCCACTTACTTTGCCATCTTTCACAAAGATGTTGCTGTCTC
CCAGGTCGCCGTGGGAAAAGACAAGTTCCTCTTCGGGCTTTTCCGTCTTTAAAAAATCATACAGCTCGCG
CGGATCTTTAAATGGAGTGTCTTCTTCCCAGTTTTCGCAATCCACATCGGCCAGATCGTTATTCAGTAAG
TAATCCAATTCGGCTAAGCGGCTGTCTAAGCTATTCGTATAGGGACAATCCGATATGTCGATGGAGTGAA
AGAGCCTGATGCACTCCGCATACAGCTCGATAATCTTTTCAGGGCTTTGTTCATCTTCATACTCTTCCGA
GCAAAGGACGCCATCGGCCTCACTCATGAGCAGATTGCTCCAGCCATCATGCCGTTCAAAGTGCAGGACC
TTTGGAACAGGCAGCTTTCCTTCCAGCCATAGCATCATGTCCTTTTCCCGTTCCACATCATAGGTGGTCC
CTTTATACCGGCTGTCCGTCATTTTTAAATATAGGTTTTCATTTTCTCCCACCAGCTTATATACCTTAGC
AGGAGACATTCCTTCCGTATCTTTTACGCAGCGGTATTTTTCGATCAGTTTTTTCAATTCCGGTGATATT
CTCATTTTAGCCATTTATTATTTCCTTCCTCTTTTCTACAGTATTTAAAGATACCCCAAGAAGCTAATTA
TAACAAGACGAACTCCAATTCACTGTTCCTTGCATTCTAAAACCTTAAATACCAGAAAACAGCTTTTTCA
AAGTTGTTTTCAAAGTTGGCGTATAACATAGTATCGACGGAGCCGATTTTGAAACCGCGGTGATCACAGG
CAGCAACGCTCTGTCATCGTTACAATCAACATGCTACCCTCCGCGAGATCATCCGTGTTTCAAACCCGGC
AGCTTAGTTGCCGTTCTTCCGAATAGCATCGGTAACATGAGCAAAGTCTGCCGCCTTACAACGGCTCTCC
CGCTGACGCCGTCCCGGACTGATGGGCTGCCTGTATCGAGTGGTGATTTTGTGCCGAGCTGCCGGTCGGG
GAGCTGTTGGCTGGCTGGTGGCAGGATATATTGTGGTGTAAACAAATTGACGCTTAGACAACTTAATAAC
ACATTGCGGACGTTTTTAATGTACTGAATTAACGCCGAATTAATTCGGGGGATCTGGATTTTAGTACTGG
ATTTTGGTTTTAGGAATTAGAAATTTTATTGATAGAAGTATTTTACAAATACAAATACATACTAAGGGTT
TCTTATATGCTCAACACATGAGCGAAACCCTATAGGAACCCTAATTCCCTTATCTGGGAACTACTCACAC
ATTATTATGGAGAAACTCGAGCTTGTCGATCGACAGATCCGGTCGGCATCTACTCTATTTCTTTGCCCTC
GGACGAGTGCTGGGGCGTCGGTTTCCACTATCGGCGAGTACTTCTACACAGCCATCGGTCCAGACGGCCG
CGCTTCTGCGGGCGATTTGTGTACGCCCGACAGTCCCGGCTCCGGATCGGACGATTGCGTCGCATCGACC
CTGCGCCCAAGCTGCATCATCGAAATTGCCGTCAACCAAGCTCTGATAGAGTTGGTCAAGACCAATGCGG
AGCATATACGCCCGGAGTCGTGGCGATCCTGCAAGCTCCGGATGCCTCCGCTCGAAGTAGCGCGTCTGCT
GCTCCATACAAGCCAACCACGGCCTCCAGAAGAAGATGTTGGCGACCTCGTATTGGGAATCCCCGAACAT
CGCCTCGCTCCAGTCAATGACCGCTGTTATGCGGCCATTGTCCGTCAGGACATTGTTGGAGCCGAAATCC
GCGTGCACGAGGTGCCGGACTTCGGGGCAGTCCTCGGCCCAAAGCATCAGCTCATCGAGAGCCTGCGCGA
CGGACGCACTGACGGTGTCGTCCATCACAGTTTGCCAGTGATACACATGGGGATCAGCAATCGCGCATAT
GAAATCACGCCATGTAGTGTATTGACCGATTCCTTGCGGTCCGAATGGGCCGAACCCGCTCGTCTGGCTA
AGATCGGCCGCAGCGATCGCATCCATAGCCTCCGCGACCGGTTGTAGAACAGCGGGCAGTTCGGTTTCAG
GCAGGTCTTGCAACGTGACACCCTGTGCACGGCGGGAGATGCAATAGGTCAGGCTCTCGCTAAACTCCCC
AATGTCAAGCACTTCCGGAATCGGGAGCGCGGCCGATGCAAAGTGCCGATAAACATAACGATCTTTGTAG
AAACCATCGGCGCAGCTATTTACCCGCAGGACATATCCACGCCCTCCTACATCGAAGCTGAAAGCACGAG
ATTCTTCGCCCTCCGAGAGCTGCATCAGGTCGGAGACGCTGTCGAACTTTTCGATCAGAAACTTCTCGAC
AGACGTCGCGGTGAGTTCAGGCTTTTTCATATCTCATTGCCCCCCGGGATCTGCGAAAGCTCGAGAGAGA
TAGATTTGTAGAGAGAGACTGGTGATTTCAGCGTGTCCTCTCCAAATGAAATGAACTTCCTTATATAGAG
GAAGGTCTTGCGAAGGATAGTGGGATTGTGCGTCATCCCTTACGTCAGTGGAGATATCACATCAATCCAC
TTGCTTTGAAGACGTGGTTGGAACGTCTTCTTTTTCCACGATGCTCCTCGTGGGTGGGGGTCCATCTTTG
GGACCACTGTCGGCAGAGGCATCTTGAACGATAGCCTTTCCTTTATCGCAATGATGGCATTTGTAGGTGC
CACCTTCCTTTTCTACTGTCCTTTTGATGAAGTGACAGATAGCTGGGCAATGGAATCCGAGGAGGTTTCC
CGATATTACCCTTTGTTGAAAAGTCTCAATAGCCCTTTGGTCTTCTGAGACTGTATCTTTGATATTCTTG
GAGTAGACGAGAGTGTCGTGCTCCACCATGTTATCACATCAATCCACTTGCTTTGAAGACGTGGTTGGAA
CGTCTTCTTTTTCCACGATGCTCCTCGTGGGTGGGGGTCCATCTTTGGGACCACTGTCGGCAGAGGCATC
TTGAACGATAGCCTTTCCTTTATCGCAATGATGGCATTTGTAGGTGCCACCTTCCTTTTCTACTGTCCTT
TTGATGAAGTGACAGATAGCTGGGCAATGGAATCCGAGGAGGTTTCCCGATATTACCCTTTGTTGAAAAG
TCTCAATAGCCCTTTGGTCTTCTGAGACTGTATCTTTGATATTCTTGGAGTAGACGAGAGTGTCGTGCTC
CACCATGTTGGCAAGCTGCTCTAGCCAATACGCAAACCGCCTCTCCCCGCGCGTTGGCCGATTCATTAAT
GCAGCTGGCACGACAGGTTTCCCGACTGGAAAGCGGGCAGTGAGCGCAACGCAATTAATGTGAGTTAGCT
CACTCATTAGGCACCCCAGGCTTTACACTTTATGCTTCCGGCTCGTATGTTGTGTGGAATTGTGAGCGGA
TAACAATTTCACACAGGAAACAGCTATGACCATGATTACGAATTCGAGCTCGGTACCCGGGGATCCTCTA
GAGTCGACCTGCAGGCATGCAAGCTTGGCACTGGCCGTCGTTTTACAACGTCGTGACTGGGAAAACCCTG
GCGTTACCCAACTTAATCGCCTTGCAGCACATCCCCCTTTCGCCAGCTGGCGTAATAGCGAAGAGGCCCG
CACCGATCGCCCTTCCCAACAGTTGCGCAGCCTGAATGGCGAATGCTAGAGCAGCTTGAGCTTGGATCAG
ATTGTCGTTTCCCGCCTTCAGTTTAGCTTCATGGAGTCAAAGATTCAAATAGAGGACCTAACAGAACTCG
CCGTAAAGACTGGCGAACAGTTCATACAGAGTCTCTTACGACTCAATGACAAGAAGAAAATCTTCGTCAA
CATGGTGGAGCACGACACACTTGTCTACTCCAAAAATATCAAAGATACAGTCTCAGAAGACCAAAGGGCA
ATTGAGACTTTTCAACAAAGGGTAATATCCGGAAACCTCCTCGGATTCCATTGCCCAGCTATCTGTCACT
TTATTGTGAAGATAGTGGAAAAGGAAGGTGGCTCCTACAAATGCCATCATTGCGATAAAGGAAAGGCCAT
CGTTGAAGATGCCTCTGCCGACAGTGGTCCCAAAGATGGACCCCCACCCACGAGGAGCATCGTGGAAAAA
GAAGACGTTCCAACCACGTCTTCAAAGCAAGTGGATTGATGTGATATCTCCACTGACGTAAGGGATGACG
CACAATCCCACTATCCTTCGCAAGACCCTTCCTCTATATAAGGAAGTTCATTTCATTTGGAGAGAACACG
GGGGACTCTTGACCATGGTA
