>Addgene plasmid #84082 | Gma-pCAMBIA-1301-STTM408 | addgene partial sequence | sequence record 167891 | NOSterm-R 5'-attgccaaatgtttgaacga-3'
TCACACGTGGTGGTGGTGGTGGTGGCTAGCTTGTTTGCCTCCCTGCTGCGGTTTTTCACCGAAGTTCATG
CCAGTCCAGCGTTTTTGCAGCAGAAAAGCCGCCGACTTCGGTTTGCGGTCGCGAGTGAAGATCCCTTTCT
TGTTACCGCCAACGCGCAATATGCCTTGCGAGGTCGCAAAATCGGCGAAATTCCATACCTGTTCACCGAC
GACGGCGCTGACGCGATCAAAGACGCGGTGATACATATCCAGCCATGCACACTGATACTCTTCACTCCAC
ATGTCGGTGTACATTGAGTGCAGCCCGGCTAACGTATCCACGCCGTATTCGGTGATGATAATCGGCTGAT
GCAGTTTCTCCTGCCAGGCCAGAAGTTCTTTTTCCAGTACCTTCTCTGCCGTTTCCAAATCGCCGCTTTG
GACATACCATCCGTAATAACGGTTCAGGCACAGCACATCAAAGAGATCGCTGATGGTATCGGTGTGAGCG
TCGCAGAACATTACATTGACGCAGGTGATCGGACGCGTCGGGTCGAGTTTACGCGTTGCTTCCGCCAGTG
GCGCGAAATATTCCCGTGCACCTTGCGGACGGGTATCCGGTTCGTTGGCAATACTCCACATCACCACGCT
TGGGTGGTTTTTGTCACGCGCTATCAGCTCTTTAATCGCCTGTAAGTGCGCTTGCTGAGTTTCCCCGTTG
ACTGCCTCTTCGCTGTACAGTTCTTTCGGCTTGTTGCCCGCTTCGAAACCAATGCC
