>Addgene plasmid #84082 | Gma-pCAMBIA-1301-STTM408 | addgene partial sequence | sequence record 172567 | Addgene Partial NGS Result
GGAAGGTGGCTCCTACAAATGCCATCATTGCGATAAAGGAAAGGCTATCATTCAAGATGCCTCTGCCGAC
AGTGGTCCCAAAGATGGACCCCCACCCACGAGGAGCATCGTGGAAAAAGAAGACGTTCCAACCACGTCTT
CAAAGCAAGTGGATTGATGTGACATCTCCACTGACATAAGGGATGACGCACAACCCCACTATCCTTCGCA
AGACCCTTCCTCTATATAAGGAAGTTCATTTCATTTGGAGAGGACAGCCCAAGCTTCATGCTCTGCCCTA
TGTTCCCCTGGTTGTTGTTGTTATGGTCTAATTTAAATATGGTCTAAAGAAGAAGAATCGTGCCCTGCCT
ACTGTTCCCAGGAATTCGGTACGCTGAAATCACCAGTCTCTCTCTACAAATCTATCTCTCTCTATTTTCT
CCATAAATAATGTGTGAGTAGTTTCCCGATAAGGGAAATTAGGGTTCTTATAGGGTTTCGCTCATGTGTT
GAGCATATAAGAAACCCTTAGTATGTATTTGTATTTGTAAAATACTTCTATCAATAAAATTTCTAATTCC
TAAAACCAAAATCCAGTACTAAAATCCAGATCTCCTAAAGTCCCTATAGATCTTTGTCGTGAATATAAAC
CAGACACGAGACGACTAGACCTGGAGCCCAGACGCCGTTCGAAGCTAGAAGTACCGCTTAGGCAGGAGGC
CGTTAGGGAAAAGATGCTAAGGCAGGGTTGGTTACGTTGACTCCCCCGTAGGTTTGGTTTAAATATGATG
AAGTGGACGGAAGGAAGGAGGAAGACAAGGAAGGATAAGGTTGCAGGCCCTGTGCAAGGTAAGAAGATGG
AAATTTGATAGAGGTACGCTACTATACTTATACTATACGCTAAGGGAATGATTGTATTTATACCCTATAC
CCCCTAATAACCCCTTATCAATTTAAGAAATAATCCGCATAAGCCCCCGCTTAAAAATTGGTATCAGAGC
CATGAATAGGTCTATGACCAAAACTCAAGAGGATAAAACCTCACCAAAATACGAAAGAGTCCTTAACTCT
AAAGATAAAAGATCTTTCAAGATCAAAACTAGTTCCCTCACACCGGTGACGGGGATCGCATGCGACCTCT
AGACCATCACATTGGAGCTTCAGCTGCTCGAGTTCTATAGTGTCACCTAAATCGTATGTGTATGATACAT
AAGGTTATGTATTAATTGTAGCCGCGTTCTTACGTCGACGTACCAATTACGCCCCGCCCTGTCACTCATC
GCAGTACTGTTGTAATTCATTAAGCATTCTGCCGACATGGAAGCCATCACAAACGGCATGATGAACCTGA
ATCGCCAGCGGCATCAGCACCTTGTCGCCTTGCGTATAATATTTGCCCATGGTGAAAACGGGGGCGAAGA
AGTTGTCCATATTGGCCACGTTTAAATCAAAACTGGTGAAACTCACCCAGGGATTGGCTGAGACGAAAAA
CATATTCTCAATAAACCCTTTAGGGAAATAGGCCAGGTTTTCACCGTAACACGCCACATCTTGCGAATAT
ATGTGTAGAAACTGCCGGAAATCGTCGTGGTATTCACTCCAGAGCGATGAAAACGTTTCAGTTTGCTCAT
GGAAAACGGTGTAACAAGGGTGAACACTATCCCATATTACCAGCTCACCGTCTTTCATTGCCATACGGAA
CTCCGGATGAGCATTCATCAGGCGGGCAAGAATGTGAATAAAGGCCGGATAAAACTTGTGCTTATTTTTC
TTTACGGTCTTTAAAAAGGCCGTAATATCCAGCTGAACGGTCTGGTTATAGGTACATTGAGCAACTGACT
GAAATGCCTCAAAATGTTCTTTACGATGCCATTGGGATATATCAACGGTGGTATATCCAGTGATTTCTTT
CTCCATTTTAGCTTCCTTAGCTCCTGAAAATCTCGATAACTCATTAAAGCTTATCGATGATAAGCTGTCA
AACATGAGAATTTAGCCCGCCTAATGAGCGGGCTTTTTGTTGTGATCCGCGTTGCTGGCGTTTTTCCATA
GGCTCCGCCCCCCTGACGAGCATCACAAAAATCGACGCTCAAGTCAGAGGTGGCGAAACCCGACAGGACT
ATAAAGATACCAGGCGTTTCCCCCCTGGAAGCTCCCTCGTGCGCTCTCCTGTTCCGACCCTGCCGCTTAC
CGGATACCTGTCCGCCTTTCTTAATTAACTGCAGGCATGCAAGCTTGGCACTGGCCGTCGTTTTACAACG
TCGTGACTGGGAAAACCCTGGCGTTACCCAACTTAATCGCCTTGCAGCACATCCCCCTTTCGCCAGCTGG
CGTAATAGCGAAGAGGCCCGCACCGATCGCCCTTCCCAACAGTTGCGCAGCCTGAATGGCGAATGCTAGA
GCAGCTTGAGCTTGGATCAGATTGTCGTTTCCCGCCTTCAGTTTAGCTTCATGGAGTCAAAGATTCAAAT
AGAGGACCTAACAGAACTCGCCGTAAAGACTGGCGAACAGTTCATACAGAGTCTCTTACGACTCAATGAC
AAGAAGAAAATCTTCGTCAACATGGTGGAGCACGACACACTTGTCTACTCCAAAAATATCAAAGATACAG
TCTCAGAAGACCAAAGGGCAATTGAGACTTTTCAACAAAGGGTAATATCCGGAAACCTCCTCGGATTCCA
TTGCCCAGCTATCTGTCACTTTATTGTGAAGATAGTGGAAAAGGAAGGTGGCTCCTACAAATGCCATCAT
TGCGATAAAGGAAAGGCCATCGTTGAAGATGCCTCTGCCGACAGTGGTCCCAAAGATGGACCCCCACCCA
CGAGGAGCATCGTGGAAAAAGAAGACGTTCCAACCACGTCTTCAAAGCAAGTGGATTGATGTGATATCTC
CACTGACGTAAGGGATGACGCACAATCCCACTATCCTTCGCAAGACCCTTCCTCTATATAAGGAAGTTCA
TTTCATTTGGAGAGAACACGGGGGACTCTTGACCATGGTAGATCTGAGGGTAAATTTCTAGTTTTTCTCC
TTCATTTTCTTGGTTAGGACCCTTTTCTCTTTTTATTTTTTTGAGCTTTGATCTTTCTTTAAACTGATCT
ATTTTTTAATTGATTGGTTATGGTGTAAATATTACATAGCTTTAACTGATAATCTGATTACTTTATTTCG
TGTGTCTATGATGATGATGATAGTTACAGAACCGACGACTCGTCCGTCCTGTAGAAACCCCAACCCGTGA
AATCAAAAAACTCGACGGCCTGTGGGCATTCAGTCTGGATCGCGAAAACTGTGGAATTGATCAGCGTTGG
TGGGAAAGCGCGTTACAAGAAAGCCGGGCAATTGCTGTGCCAGGCAGTTTTAACGATCAGTTCGCCGATG
CAGATATTCGTAATTATGCGGGCAACGTCTGGTATCAGCGCGAAGTCTTTATACCGAAAGGTTGGGCAGG
CCAGCGTATCGTGCTGCGTTTCGATGCGGTCACTCATTACGGCAAAGTGTGGGTCAATAATCAGGAAGTG
ATGGAGCATCAGGGCGGCTATACGCCATTTGAAGCCGATGTCACGCCGTATGTTATTGCCGGGAAAAGTG
TACGTATCACCGTTTGTGTGAACAACGAACTGAACTGGCAGACTATCCCGCCGGGAATGGTGATTACCGA
CGAAAACGGCAAGAAAAAGCAGTCTTACTTCCATGATTTCTTTAACTATGCCGGAATCCATCGCAGCGTA
ATGCTCTACACCACGCCGAACACCTGGGTGGACGATATCACCGTGGTGACGCATGTCGCGCAAGACTGTA
ACCACGCGTCTGTTGACTGGCAGGTGGTGGCCAATGGTGATGTCAGCGTTGAACTGCGTGATGCGGATCA
ACAGGTGGTTGCAACTGGACAAGGCACTAGCGGGACTTTGCAAGTGGTGAATCCGCACCTCTGGCAACCG
GGTGAAGGTTATCTCTATGAACTGTGCGTCACAGCCAAAAGCCAGACAGAGTGTGATATCTACCCGCTTC
GCGTCGGCATCCGGTCAGTGGCAGTGAAGGGCGAACAGTTCCTGATTAACCACAAACCGTTCTACTTTAC
TGGCTTTGGTCGTCATGAAGATGCGGACTTGCGTGGCAAAGGATTCGATAACGTGCTGATGGTGCACGAC
CACGCATTAATGGACTGGATTGGGGCCAACTCCTACCGTACCTCGCATTACCCTTACGCTGAAGAGATGC
TCGACTGGGCAGATGAACATGGCATCGTGGTGATTGATGAAACTGCTGCTGTCGGCTTTAACCTCTCTTT
AGGCATTGGTTTCGAAGCGGGCAACAAGCCGAAAGAACTGTACAGCGAAGAGGCAGTCAACGGGGAAACT
CAGCAAGCGCACTTACAGGCGATTAAAGAGCTGATAGCGCGTGACAAAAACCACCCAAGCGTGGTGATGT
GGAGTATTGCCAACGAACCGGATACCCGTCCGCAAGGTGCACGGGAATATTTCGCGCCACTGGCGGAAGC
AACGCGTAAACTCGACCCGACGCGTCCGATCACCTGCGTCAATGTAATGTTCTGCGACGCTCACACCGAT
ACCATCAGCGATCTCTTTGATGTGCTGTGCCTGAACCGTTATTACGGATGGTATGTCCAAAGCGGCGATT
TGGAAACGGCAGAGAAGGTACTGGAAAAAGAACTTCTGGCCTGGCAGGAGAAACTGCATCAGCCGATTAT
CATCACCGAATACGGCGTGGATACGTTAGCCGGGCTGCACTCAATGTACACCGACATGTGGAGTGAAGAG
TATCAGTGTGCATGGCTGGATATGTATCACCGCGTCTTTGATCGCGTCAGCGCCGTCGTCGGTGAACAGG
TATGGAATTTCGCCGATTTTGCGACCTCGCAAGGCATATTGCGCGTTGGCGGTAACAAGAAAGGGATCTT
CACTCGCGACCGCAAACCGAAGTCGGCGGCTTTTCTGCTGCAAAAACGCTGGACTGGCATGAACTTCGGT
GAAAAACCGCAGCAGGGAGGCAAACAAGCTAGCCACCACCACCACCACCACGTGTGAATTACAGGTGACC
AGCTCGAATTTCCCCGATCGTTCAAACATTTGGCAATAAAGTTTCTTAAGATTGAATCCTGTTGCCGGTC
TTGCGATGATTATCATATAATTTCTGTTGAATTACGTTAAGCATGTAATAATTAACATGTAATGCATGAC
GTTATTTATGAGATGGGTTTTTATGATTAGAGTCCCGCAATTATACATTTAATACGCGATAGAAAACAAA
ATATAGCGCGCAAACTAGGATAAATTATCGCGCGCGGTGTCATCTATGTTACTAGATCGGGAATTAAACT
ATCAGTGTTTGACAGGATATATTGGCGGGTAAACCTAAGAGAAAAGAGCGTTTATTAGAATAATCGGATA
TTTAAAAGGGCGTGAAAAGGTTTATCCGTTCGTCCATTTGTATGTGCATGCCAACCACAGGGTTCCCCTC
GGGATCAAAGTACTTTGATCCAACCCCTCCGCTGCTATAGTGCAGTCGGCTTCTGACGTTCAGTGCAGCC
GTCTTCTGAAAACGACATGTCGCACAAGTCCTAAGTTACGCGACAGGCTGCCGCCCTGCCCTTTTCCTGG
CGTTTTCTTGTCGCGTGTTTTAGTCGCATAAAGTAGAATACTTGCGACTAGAACCGGAGACATTACGCCA
TGAACAAGAGCGCCGCCGCTGGCCTGCTGGGCTATGCCCGCGTCAGCACCGACGACCAGGACTTGACCAA
CCAACGGGCCGAACTGCACGCGGCCGGCTGCACCAAGCTGTTTTCCGAGAAGATCACCGGCACCAGGCGC
GACCGCCCGGAGCTGGCCAGGATGCTTGACCACCTACGCCCTGGCGACGTTGTGACAGTGACCAGGCTAG
ACCGCCTGGCCCGCAGCACCCGCGACCTACTGGACATTGCCGAGCGCATCCAGGAGGCCGGCGCGGGCCT
GCGTAGCCTGGCAGAGCCGTGGGCCGACACCACCACGCCGGCCGGCCGCATGGTGTTGACCGTGTTCGCC
GGCATTGCCGAGTTCGAGCGTTCCCTAATCATCGACCGCACCCGGAGCGGGCGCGAGGCCGCCAAGGCCC
GAGGCGTGAAGTTTGGCCCCCGCCCTACCCTCACCCCGGCACAGATCGCGCACGCCCGCGAGCTGATCGA
CCAGGAAGGCCGCACCGTGAAAGAGGCGGCTGCACTGCTTGGCGTGCATCGCTCGACCCTGTACCGCGCA
CTTGAGCGCAGCGAGGAAGTGACGCCCACCGAGGCCAGGCGGCGCGGTGCCTTCCGTGAGGACGCATTGA
CCGAGGCCGACGCCCTGGCGGCCGCCGAGAATGAACGCCAAGAGGAACAAGCATGAAACCGCACCAGGAC
GGCCAGGACGAACCGTTTTTCATTACCGAAGAGATCGAGGCGGAGATGATCGCGGCCGGGTACGTGTTCG
AGCCGCCCGCGCACGTCTCAACCGTGCGGCTGCATGAAATCCTGGCCGGTTTGTCTGATGCCAAGCTGGC
GGCCTGGCCGGCCAGCTTGGCCGCTGAAGAAACCGAGCGCCGCCGTCTAAAAAGGTGATGTGTATTTGAG
TAAAACAGCTTGCGTCATGCGGTCGCTGCGTATATGATGCGATGAGTAAATAAACAAATACGCAAGGGGA
ACGCATGAAGGTTATCGCTGTACTTAACCAGAAAGGCGGGTCAGGCAAGACGACCATCGCAACCCATCTA
GCCCGCGCCCTGCAACTCGCCGGGGCCGATGTTCTGTTAGTCGATTCCGATCCCCAGGGCAGTGCCCGCG
ATTGGGCGGCCGTGCGGGAAGATCAACCGCTAACCGTTGTCGGCATCGACCGCCCGACGATTGACCGCGA
CGTGAAGGCCATCGGCCGGCGCGACTTCGTAGTGATCGACGGAGCGCCCCAGGCGGCGGACTTGGCTGTG
TCCGCGATCAAGGCAGCCGACTTCGTGCTGATTCCGGTGCAGCCAAGCCCTTACGACATATGGGCCACCG
CCGACCTGGTGGAGCTGGTTAAGCAGCGCATTGAGGTCACGGATGGAAGGCTACAAGCGGCCTTTGTCGT
GTCGCGGGCGATCAAAGGCACGCGCATCGGCGGTGAGGTTGCCGAGGCGCTGGCCGGGTACGAGCTGCCC
ATTCTTGAGTCCCGTATCACGCAGCGCGTGAGCTACCCAGGCACTGCCGCCGCCGGCACAACCGTTCTTG
AATCAGAACCCGAGGGCGACGCTGCCCGCGAGGTCCAGGCGCTGGCCGCTGAAATTAAATCAAAACTCAT
TTGAGTTAATGAGGTAAAGAGAAAATGAGCAAAAGCACAAACACGCTAAGTGCCGGCCGTCCGAGCGCAC
GCAGCAGCAAGGCTGCAACGTTGGCCAGCCTGGCAGACACGCCAGCCATGAAGCGGGTCAACTTTCAGTT
GCCGGCGGAGGATCACACCAAGCTGAAGATGTACGCGGTACGCCAAGGCAAGACCATTACCGAGCTGCTA
TCTGAATACATCGCGCAGCTACCAGAGTAAATGAGCAAATGAATAAATGAGTAGATGAATTTTAGCGGCT
AAAGGAGGCGGCATGGAAAATCAAGAACAACCAGGCACCGACGCCGTGGAATGCCCCATGTGTGGAGGAA
CGGGCGGTTGGCCAGGCGTAAGCGGCTGGGTTGCCTGCCGGCCCTGCAATGGCACTGGAACCCCCAAGCC
CGAGGAATCGGCGTGAGCGGTCGCAAACCATCCGGCCCGGTACAAATCGGCGCGGCGCTGGGTGATGACC
TGGTGGAGAAGTTGAAGGCCGCGCAGGCCGCCCAGCGGCAACGCATCGAGGCAGAAGCACGCCCCGGTGA
ATCGTGGCAAGCGGCCGCTGATCGAATCCGCAAAGAATCCCGGCAACCGCCGGCAGCCGGTGCGCCGTCG
ATTAGGAAGCCGCCCAAGGGCGACGAGCAACCAGATTTTTTCGTTCCGATGCTCTATGACGTGGGCACCC
GCGATAGTCGCAGCATCATGGACGTGGCCGTTTTCCGTCTGTCGAAGCGTGACCGACGAGCTGGCGAGGT
GATCCGCTACGAGCTTCCAGACGGGCACGTAGAGGTTTCCGCAGGGCCGGCCGGCATGGCCAGTGTGTGG
GATTACGACCTGGTACTGATGGCGGTTTCCCATCTAACCGAATCCATGAACCGATACCGGGAAGGGAAGG
GAGACAAGCCCGGCCGCGTGTTCCGTCCACACGTTGCGGACGTACTCAAGTTCTGCCGGCGAGCCGATGG
CGGAAAGCAGAAAGACGACCTGGTAGAAACCTGCATTCGGTTAAACACCACGCACGTTGCCATGCAGCGT
ACGAAGAAGGCCAAGAACGGCCGCCTGGTGACGGTATCCGAGGGTGAAGCCTTGATTAGCCGCTACAAGA
TCGTAAAGAGCGAAACCGGGCGGCCGGAGTACATCGAGATCGAGCTAGCTGATTGGATGTACCGCGAGAT
CACAGAAGGCAAGAACCCGGACGTGCTGACGGTTCACCCCGATTACTTTTTGATCGATCCCGGCATCGGC
CGTTTTCTCTACCGCCTGGCACGCCGCGCCGCAGGCAAGGCAGAAGCCAGATGGTTGTTCAAGACGATCT
ACGAACGCAGTGGCAGCGCCGGAGAGTTCAAGAAGTTCTGTTTCACCGTGCGCAAGCTGATCGGGTCAAA
TGACCTGCCGGAGTACGATTTGAAGGAGGAGGCGGGGCAGGCTGGCCCGATCCTAGTCATGCGCTACCGC
AACCTGATCGAGGGCGAAGCATCCGCCGGTTCCTAATGTACGGAGCAGATGCTAGGGCAAATTGCCCTAG
CAGGGGAAAAAGGTCGAAAAGGTCTCTTTCCTGTGGATAGCACGTACATTGGGAACCCAAAGCCGTACAT
TGGGAACCGGAACCCGTACATTGGGAACCCAAAGCCGTACATTGGGAACCGGTCACACATGTAAGTGACT
GATATAAAAGAGAAAAAAGGCGATTTTTCCGCCTAAAACTCTTTAAAACTTATTAAAACTCTTAAAACCC
GCCTGGCCTGTGCATAACTGTCTGGCCAGCGCACAGCCGAAGAGCTGCAAAAAGCGCCTACCCTTCGGTC
GCTGCGCTCCCTACGCCCCGCCGCTTCGCGTCGGCCTATCGCGGCCGCTGGCCGCTCAAAAATGGCTGGC
CTACGGCCAGGCAATCTACCAGGGCGCGGACAAGCCGCGCCGTCGCCACTCGACCGCCGGCGCCCACATC
AAGGCACCCTGCCTCGCGCGTTTCGGTGATGACGGTGAAAACCTCTGACACATGCAGCTCCCGGAGACGG
TCACAGCTTGTCTGTAAGCGGATGCCGGGAGCAGACAAGCCCGTCAGGGCGCGTCAGCGGGTGTTGGCGG
GTGTCGGGGCGCAGCCATGACCCAGTCACGTAGCGATAGCGGAGTGTATACTGGCTTAACTATGCGGCAT
CAGAGCAGATTGTACTGAGAGTGCACCATATGCGGTGTGAAATACCGCACAGATGCGTAAGGAGAAAATA
CCGCATCAGGCGCTCTTCCGCTTCCTCGCTCACTGACTCGCTGCGCTCGGTCGTTCGGCTGCGGCGAGCG
GTATCAGCTCACTCAAAGGCGGTAATACGGTTATCCACAGAATCAGGGGATAACGCAGGAAAGAACATGT
GAGCAAAAGGCCAGCAAAAGGCCAGGAACCGTAAAAAGGCCGCGTTGCTGGCGTTTTTCCATAGGCTCCG
CCCCCCTGACGAGCATCACAAAAATCGACGCTCAAGTCAGAGGTGGCGAAACCCGACAGGACTATAAAGA
TACCAGGCGTTTCCCCCTGGAAGCTCCCTCGTGCGCTCTCCTGTTCCGACCCTGCCGCTTACCGGATACC
TGTCCGCCTTTCTCCCTTCGGGAAGCGTGGCGCTTTCTCATAGCTCACGCTGTAGGTATCTCAGTTCGGT
GTAGGTCGTTCGCTCCAAGCTGGGCTGTGTGCACGAACCCCCCGTTCAGCCCGACCGCTGCGCCTTATCC
GGTAACTATCGTCTTGAGTCCAACCCGGTAAGACACGACTTATCGCCACTGGCAGCAGCCACTGGTAACA
GGATTAGCAGAGCGAGGTATGTAGGCGGTGCTACAGAGTTCTTGAAGTGGTGGCCTAACTACGGCTACAC
TAGAAGGACAGTATTTGGTATCTGCGCTCTGCTGAAGCCAGTTACCTTCGGAAAAAGAGTTGGTAGCTCT
TGATCCGGCAAACAAACCACCGCTGGTAGCGGTGGTTTTTTTGTTTGCAAGCAGCAGATTACGCGCAGAA
AAAAAGGATCTCAAGAAGATCCTTTGATCTTTTCTACGGGGTCTGACGCTCAGTGGAACGAAAACTCACG
TTAAGGGATTTTGGTCATGCATTCTAGGTACTAAAACAATTCATCCAGTAAAATATAATATTTTATTTTC
TCCCAATCAGGCTTGATCCCCAGTAAGTCAAAAAATAGCTCGACATACTGTTCTTCCCCGATATCCTCCC
TGATCGACCGGACGCAGAAGGCAATGTCATACCACTTGTCCGCCCTGCCGCTTCTCCCAAGATCAATAAA
GCCACTTACTTTGCCATCTTTCACAAAGATGTTGCTGTCTCCCAGGTCGCCGTGGGAAAAGACAAGTTCC
TCTTCGGGCTTTTCCGTCTTTAAAAAATCATACAGCTCGCGCGGATCTTTAAATGGAGTGTCTTCTTCCC
AGTTTTCGCAATCCACATCGGCCAGATCGTTATTCAGTAAGTAATCCAATTCGGCTAAGCGGCTGTCTAA
GCTATTCGTATAGGGACAATCCGATATGTCGATGGAGTGAAAGAGCCTGATGCACTCCGCATACAGCTCG
ATAATCTTTTCAGGGCTTTGTTCATCTTCATACTCTTCCGAGCAAAGGACGCCATCGGCCTCACTCATGA
GCAGATTGCTCCAGCCATCATGCCGTTCAAAGTGCAGGACCTTTGGAACAGGCAGCTTTCCTTCCAGCCA
TAGCATCATGTCCTTTTCCCGTTCCACATCATAGGTGGTCCCTTTATACCGGCTGTCCGTCATTTTTAAA
TATAGGTTTTCATTTTCTCCCACCAGCTTATATACCTTAGCAGGAGACATTCCTTCCGTATCTTTTACGC
AGCGGTATTTTTCGATCAGTTTTTTCAATTCCGGTGATATTCTCATTTTAGCCATTTATTATTTCCTTCC
TCTTTTCTACAGTATTTAAAGATACCCCAAGAAGCTAATTATAACAAGACGAACTCCAATTCACTGTTCC
TTGCATTCTAAAACCTTAAATACCAGAAAACAGCTTTTTCAAAGTTGTTTTCAAAGTTGGCGTATAACAT
AGTATCGACGGAGCCGATTTTGAAACCGCGGTGATCACAGGCAGCAACGCTCTGTCATCGTTACAATCAA
CATGCTACCCTCCGCGAGATCATCCGTGTTTCAAACCCGGCAGCTTAGTTGCCGTTCTTCCGAATAGCAT
CGGTAACATGAGCAAAGTCTGCCGCCTTACAACGGCTCTCCCGCTGACGCCGTCCCGGACTGATGGGCTG
CCTGTATCGAGTGGTGATTTTGTGCCGAGCTGCCGGTCGGGGAGCTGTTGGCTGGCTGGTGGCAGGATAT
ATTGTGGTGTAAACAAATTGACGCTTAGACAACTTAATAACACATTGCGGACGTTTTTAATGTACTGAAT
TAACGCCGAATTAATTCGGGGGATCTGGATTTTAGTACTGGATTTTGGTTTTAGGAATTAGAAATTTTAT
TGATAGAAGTATTTTACAAATACAAATACATACTAAGGGTTTCTTATATGCTCAACACATGAGCGAAACC
CTATAGGAACCCTAATTCCCTTATCTGGGAACTACTCACACATTATTATGGAGAAACTCGAGCTTGTCGA
TCGACAGATCCCGGTCGGCATCTACTCTATTTCTTTGCCCTCGGACGAGTGCTGGGGCGTCGGTTTCCAC
TATCGGCGAGTACTTCTACACAGCCATCGGTCCAGACGGCCGCGCTTCTGCGGGCGATTTGTGTACGCCC
GACAGTCCCGGCTCCGGATCGGACGATTGCGTCGCATCGACCCTGCGCCCAAGCTGCATCATCGAAATTG
CCGTCAACCAAGCTCTGATAGAGTTGGTCAAGACCAATGCGGAGCATATACGCCCGGAGTCGTGGCGATC
CTGCAAGCTCCGGATGCCTCCGCTCGAAGTAGCGCGTCTGCTGCTCCATACAAGCCAACCACGGCCTCCA
GAAGAAGATGTTGGCGACCTCGTATTGGGAATCCCCGAACATCGCCTCGCTCCAGTCAATGACCGCTGTT
ATGCGGCCATTGTCCGTCAGGACATTGTTGGAGCCGAAATCCGCGTGCACGAGGTGCCGGACTTCGGGGC
AGTCCTCGGCCCAAAGCATCAGCTCATCGAGAGCCTGCGCGACGGACGCACTGACGGTGTCGTCCATCAC
AGTTTGCCAGTGATACACATGGGGATCAGCAATCGCGCATATGAAATCACGCCATGTAGTGTATTGACCG
ATTCCTTGCGGTCCGAATGGGCCGAACCCGCTCGTCTGGCTAAGATCGGCCGCAGCGATCGCATCCATAG
CCTCCGCGACCGGTTGTAGAACAGCGGGCAGTTCGGTTTCAGGCAGGTCTTGCAACGTGACACCCTGTGA
ACGGCGGGAGATGCAATAGGTCAGGCTCTCGCTAAACTCCCCAATGTCAAGCACTTCCGGAATCGGGAGC
GCGGCCGATGCAAAGTGCCGATAAACATAACGATCTTTGTAGAAACCATCGGCGCAGCTATTTACCCGCA
GGACATATCCACGCCCTCCTACATCGAAGCTGAAAGCACGAGATTCTTCGCCCTCCGAGAGCTGCATCAG
GTCGGAGACGCTGTCGAACTTTTCGATCAGAAACTTCTCGACAGACGTCGCGGTGAGTTCAGGCTTTTTC
ATATCTCATTGCCCCCCGGATCTGCGAAAGCTCGAGAGAGATAGATTTGTAGAGAGAGACTGGTGATTTC
AGCGTGTCCTCTCCAAATGAAATGAACTTCCTTATATAGAGGAAGGGTCTTGCGAAGGATAGTGGGATTG
TGCGTCATCCCTTACGTCAGTGGAGATATCACATCAATCCACTTGCTTTGAAGACGTGGTTGGAACGTCT
TCTTTTTCCACGATGCTCCTCGTGGGTGGGGGTCCATCTTTGGGACCACTGTCGGCAGAGGCATCTTGAA
CGATAGCCTTTCCTTTATCGCAATGATGGCATTTGTAGGTGCCACCTTCCTTTTCTACTGTCCTTTTGAT
GAAGTGACAGATAGCTGGGCAATGGAATCCGAGGAGGTTTCCCGATATTACCCTTTGTTGAAAAGTCTCA
ATAGCCCTTTGGTCTTCTGAGACTGTATCTTTGATATTCTTGGAGTAGACGAGAGTGTCGTGCTCCACCA
TGTTCACATCAATCCACTTGCTTTGAAGACGTGGTTGGAACGTCTTCTTTTTCCACGATGCTCCTCGTGG
GTGGGGGTCCATCTTTGGGACCACTG
