>Addgene plasmid #84082 | Gma-pCAMBIA-1301-STTM408 | depositor partial sequence | sequence record 174481 | STTM408
CATTTGGAGAGGACAGCCCAAGCTTCATGCTCTGCCCTATGTTCCCCTGGTTGTTGTTGTTATGGTCTAA
TTTAAATATGGTCTAAAGAAGAAGAATCGTGCCCTGCCTACTGTTCCCAGGAATTCGGTACGCTGAAATC
ACCAG
