[The description below was written by a language model from this plasmid's Addgene catalogue record.]
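Description:
Gma-pCAMBIA-1301-STTM408 is a plant binary vector built on the pCAMBIA-1301 backbone (about 11.8 kb before insertion) and designed to interfere with miR408 function in soybean. The catalogue lists it under bacterial, yeast and plant expression, but its stated purpose is plant-specific. It is propagated in E. coli under combined chloramphenicol and kanamycin selection, and hygromycin is the selectable marker recorded for the transformed host. pCAMBIA-series vectors are generally used for Agrobacterium-mediated T-DNA delivery, although the record itself does not describe the delivery route, the replication origins or the copy number, and no feature table is available to confirm individual elements.

The payload is a roughly 2.8 kb cassette cloned into a PacI site, with expression driven by a doubled (2x) 35S promoter, a strong constitutive plant promoter. It encodes a short tandem target mimic (STTM) directed against soybean miR408 family members. In the STTM approach, a transcript carries two non-cleavable miRNA binding sites joined by a short spacer. These sites sequester the target small RNA and trigger its degradation, lowering the level of functional miRNA and de-repressing its endogenous targets. The insert is far larger than an STTM module alone, so it presumably includes the promoter and other cassette components, but the record does not itemise these. The depositor notes that the STTM sequence may differ slightly from the reference sequences and that these differences are not expected to affect function. The construct is used for loss-of-function studies of miR408 in soybean.
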