Addgene plasmid #84082: Gma-pCAMBIA-1301-STTM408
Purpose: Disturb the expression of miR408 in soybean
Depositing lab: Guiliang Tang. Depositing organization: Michigan Technological University. Publication: Effective small RNA destruction by the expression of a short tandem target mimic in Arabidopsis. Yan J, Gu Y, Jia X, Kang W, Pan S, Tang X, Chen X, Tang G. Plant Cell. 2012 Feb;24(2):415-27. doi: 10.1105/tpc.111.094144. Epub 2012 Feb 17. PubMed 22345490.
Backbone
  Vector backbone: pCAMBIA-1301
  Backbone manufacturer: CAMBIA company
  Backbone size w/o insert (bp): 11827
  Vector type: Bacterial Expression, Yeast Expression, Plant Expression
  Selectable markers: Hygromycin
Growth in bacteria
  Bacterial resistance: Chloramphenicol and Kanamycin, 25 & 50 μg/mL
  Growth temperature: 37°C
  Growth strain: DH5alpha
  Copy number: Unknown
Gene/Insert
  Gene/Insert name: miR408 (alt name: Gma-miR408)
  Species: Soybean
  Insert size (bp): 2846
  Promoter: 2x35S
  Cloning method: Restriction Enzyme; 5′ cloning site PacI (unknown if destroyed); 3′ cloning site PacI (unknown if destroyed)
  Sequencing primers: 5′ 35S promoter; 3′ AGGTTTAGTCGTCTCGTGTCTG
Terms and licenses: Academic/Nonprofit Terms; Industry Terms: Not Available to Industry
Depositor comments: GenBank/Entrez ID of gene: miRBase (MI0018647-MI0018649, MI0017848) This plasmid used to disturb miR408’s expression by STTM method invented by Dr. Guiliang Tang’s Lab in Michigan Technological University (Plant cell, 2012), Houghton, MI, USA. The method used to construct this plasmid refers to Tang et al., (Methods, 2012) with minor revision. The STTM sequence in this plasmid may contain discrepancies compared to the reference sequence(s). According to the depositing lab, these mutations should not affect plasmid function. For additional published information regarding this plasmid, please see https://www.cell.com/molecular-plant/pdf/S1674-2052(18)30275-2.pdf?_returnURL=https%3A%2F%2Flinkinghub.elsevier.com%2Fretrieve%2Fpii%2FS1674205218302752%3Fshowall%3Dtrue#
How to cite: Gma-pCAMBIA-1301-STTM408 was a gift from Guiliang Tang (Addgene plasmid # 84082 ; http://n2t.net/addgene:84082 ; RRID:Addgene_84082)
